Addgene plasmid #247650: pTKIU-Ser
Purpose: Expresses GFP-SUMO-Ser-mCherry N-degron reporter driven by aTc responsive promoter, and constitutively expresses Ulp1, from KanR integrating mycobacterial plasmid
Depositing lab: Karl Schmitz. Depositing organization: University of Delaware. Publication: ClpS Directs Degradation of N-Degron Substrates With Primary Destabilizing Residues in Mycolicibacterium smegmatis. Presloid CJ, Jiang J, Kandel P, Anderson HR, Beardslee PC, Swayne TM, Schmitz KR. Mol Microbiol. 2025 Jan;123(1):16-30. doi: 10.1111/mmi.15334. Epub 2024 Dec 3. PubMed 39626090.
Backbone
  Vector backbone: pTKI
  Backbone size w/o insert (bp): 5023
  Total vector size (bp): 7732
  Modifications to backbone: Assembled by Gibson Assembly from ColE1, TetR, L5 integrase, and KanR fragments from PLJR962 (Addgene plasmid #115162)
  Vector type: Bacterial Expression ; Mycobacterial integrating
Growth in bacteria
  Bacterial resistance: Kanamycin, 50 μg/mL
  Growth temperature: 37°C
  Growth strain: DH5alpha
  Growth instructions: 50 ug/uL Kan in E. coli; 20 ug/uL Kan in M. smegmatis
  Copy number: Unknown
Gene/Insert 1
  Gene/Insert name: GFP-SUMO-Ser-mCherry N-degron proteolysis dual-fluorescence reporter
  Species: Synthetic
  Insert size (bp): 1815
  Promoter: PTet
  Tag / fusion protein: HA tag (N terminal on insert); Myc tag (C terminal on insert)
  Cloning method: Gibson Cloning
  Sequencing primers: 5′ pTKI_seq_F (TTACGCTGACTTGACGGGAC); 3′ pTKI_seq_R (GGACAGGTATCCGGTAAGCG)
Gene/Insert 2
  Gene/Insert name: Ulp1 SUMO protease
  Species: Chaetomium thermophilum
  Insert size (bp): 860
  Promoter: PTet (co-operonic with GFP-SUMO-Ser-mCherry)
  Tag / fusion protein: 3xFLAG tag (C terminal on insert)
  Cloning method: Gibson Cloning
  Sequencing primers: 5′ pTKI_seq_F (TTACGCTGACTTGACGGGAC); 3′ pTKI_seq_R (GGACAGGTATCCGGTAAGCG)
Terms and licenses: Academic/Nonprofit Terms; Industry Terms
How to cite: pTKIU-Ser was a gift from Karl Schmitz (Addgene plasmid # 247650 ; http://n2t.net/addgene:247650 ; RRID:Addgene_247650)
