[The description below was written by a language model from this plasmid's Addgene catalogue record and pLannotate feature annotations shown in this document.]
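Description:
pTKIU-Ser is a roughly 7.7 kb integrating shuttle plasmid for mycobacteria, built on the pTKI backbone, which was assembled by Gibson assembly from ColE1 origin, TetR, L5 integrase and KanR fragments of an earlier plasmid. The high-copy ColE1-type origin allows propagation in E. coli. In mycobacteria such as Mycolicibacterium smegmatis, the mycobacteriophage L5 integrase inserts the plasmid into the chromosome by site-specific recombination, giving a stable single-copy insertion. Kanamycin resistance serves as the selectable marker in both hosts. The feature table also shows rrnB T1/T2 terminators and a tetR gene, whose repressor product keeps the Tet-operator promoter off until anhydrotetracycline is added.

The payload is a synthetic dual-fluorescence N-degron proteolysis reporter. It consists of superfolder GFP fused to yeast SUMO (Smt3), followed by a serine residue and mCherry, with an N-terminal HA tag and a C-terminal Myc tag. Downstream lies Ulp1 SUMO protease from Chaetomium thermophilum carrying a C-terminal 3xFLAG tag. The annotation tool did not recognise the protease coding sequence itself and picked up only FLAG fragments in that region. Ulp1 cleaves precisely after SUMO, releasing GFP-SUMO as an internal reference and exposing serine as the new N-terminal residue of mCherry. The red-to-green fluorescence ratio then reports whether that residue destabilises the protein. The record is inconsistent about Ulp1 expression: the purpose statement calls it constitutive, whereas the insert field describes it as co-operonic with the reporter under PTet. The associated work used such reporters to study ClpS-directed N-degron degradation in M. smegmatis, and the name suggests this plasmid is one member of a series that varies the exposed residue.
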