Features (pLannotate 1.2.2; 15 found; start..end, strand, type, name):
      5..67      +  CDS            TRA2_ECOLX (fragment): Protein predicted: Swiss-Prot protein existence level 4. Required for transposition of transposon Tn903. From Escherichia coli.
    107..124     +  promoter       PLtetO-1 promoter (fragment): modified phage lambda PL promoter with tet operator sites (Lutz and Bujard, 1997)
    190..900     +  CDS            superfolder GFP: GFP variant that folds robustly even when fused to poorly folded proteins (Pédelacq et al., 2006)
    913..1203    +  CDS            SMT3: SMT3_YEAST - Experimental evidence at protein level: Swiss-Prot protein existence level 1. Not known; suppressor of MIF2 mutations. From Saccharomyces cerevisiae (strain ATCC 204508 / S288c) (Baker's yeast).
   1237..1941    +  CDS            mCherry: mCherry is a basic (constitutively fluorescent) red fluorescent protein published in 2004, derived from Discosoma sp.. It is reported to be a very rapidly-maturing monomer with low acid sensitivity.
   2798..2818    +  CDS            5xFLAG (fragment): five tandem FLAG® epitope tags
   2845..2865    +  CDS            5xFLAG (fragment): five tandem FLAG® epitope tags
   3021..3609    -  rep_origin     ori: high-copy-number ColE1/pMB1/pBR322/pUC origin of replication
   3657..3706    +  terminator     rrnB T1 terminator (fragment): transcription terminator T1 from the E. coli rrnB gene
   3728..3755    +  terminator     rrnB T2 terminator: transcription terminator T2 from the E. coli rrnB gene
   3820..3924    +  CDS            Y4104_STRCO (fragment): Protein inferred from homology: Swiss-Prot protein existence level 3. From Streptomyces coelicolor (strain ATCC BAA-471 / A3(2) / M145).
   4146..4766    +  CDS            tetR: TETR2_ECOLX - Experimental evidence at protein level: Swiss-Prot protein existence level 1. TetR is the repressor of the tetracycline resistance element; its N-terminal region forms a helix-turn-helix structure and binds DNA. Binding of tetracycline to TetR reduces the repressor affinity for the tetracycline resistance gene (tetA) promoter operator sites. From Escherichia coli.
   5368..6480    +  CDS            33: VINT_BPML5 - Also known as int. Protein inferred from homology: Swiss-Prot protein existence level 3. Integrase is necessary for integration of the phage into the host genome by site-specific recombination. From Mycobacterium phage L5 (Mycobacteriophage L5).
   6542..6646    -  CDS            32 (fragment): VG32_BPML5 - Protein predicted: Swiss-Prot protein existence level 4. From Mycobacterium phage L5 (Mycobacteriophage L5).
   6783..7598    +  CDS            KanR: aminoglycoside phosphotransferase; aph(3')-Ia; confers resistance to kanamycin in bacteria or G418 (Geneticin®) in eukaryotes
>Addgene plasmid #247650 | pTKIU-Ser | addgene full sequence | sequence record 494846 | Addgene NGS Result
CGTGGCAAAGCAAAAGTTCAAAATCACCAACTGGTCCACCTACAACAAAGCTCTCACCAACCGTGGTCTG
ACCAGGGAAAATAGCCCTCTGACCTGGGGATTTGCGATCCCTATCAGTGATAGATATAATCTGGGAGTAC
TGACTCAGGCGGTATCCATATGTACCCGTACGACGTTCCGGACTACGCCCGTAAAGGCGAAGAGCTGTTC
ACTGGTGTCGTCCCTATTCTGGTGGAACTGGATGGTGATGTCAACGGTCATAAGTTTTCCGTGCGTGGCG
AGGGTGAAGGTGACGCAACTAATGGTAAACTGACGCTGAAGTTCATCTGTACTACTGGTAAACTGCCGGT
ACCTTGGCCGACTCTGGTAACGACGCTGACTTATGGTGTTCAGTGCTTTGCTCGTTATCCGGACCATATG
AAGCAGCATGACTTCTTCAAGTCCGCCATGCCGGAAGGCTATGTGCAGGAACGCACGATTTCCTTTAAGG
ATGACGGCACGTACAAAACGCGTGCGGAAGTGAAATTTGAAGGCGATACCCTGGTAAACCGCATTGAGCT
GAAAGGCATTGACTTTAAAGAAGACGGCAATATCCTGGGCCATAAGCTGGAATACAATTTTAACAGCCAC
AATGTTTACATCACCGCCGATAAACAAAAAAATGGCATTAAAGCGAATTTTAAAATTCGCCACAACGTGG
AGGATGGCAGCGTGCAGCTGGCTGATCACTACCAGCAAAACACTCCAATCGGTGATGGTCCTGTTCTGCT
GCCAGACAATCACTATCTGAGCACGCAAAGCGTTCTGTCTAAAGATCCGAACGAGAAACGCGATCATATG
GTTCTGCTGGAGTTCGTAACCGCAGCGGGCATCACGCATGGCATGGATGAACTGTACAAAGGCCAATTGA
TGGACTCGGAGGTCAACCAGGAGGCCAAGCCCGAGGTCAAACCGGAAGTGAAGCCGGAGACCCACATCAA
CCTGAAAGTGAGCGACGGTAGCTCGGAGATCTTCTTCAAGATCAAGAAGACCACCCCGCTGCGCCGGCTG
ATGGAAGCCTTCGCGAAGCGCCAAGGCAAAGAGATGGACTCGCTCCGCTTCCTCTACGACGGTATCCGCA
TCCAGGCCGACCAAACCCCCGAGGATCTGGACATGGAGGACAATGACATCATCGAAGCTTACCGCGAGCA
GATCGGTGGCAGCCTGCGCGTCCAATCTGGCACAGCCAGCCTGCAGGTCTCGAAGGGGGAAGAGGACAAC
ATGGCCATCATCAAGGAATTCATGCGGTTCAAGGTGCACATGGAGGGCAGCGTCAATGGGCATGAGTTCG
AGATCGAGGGGGAAGGTGAGGGGCGGCCGTACGAAGGCACCCAGACGGCCAAGCTCAAGGTCACGAAGGG
CGGCCCGCTCCCGTTCGCCTGGGACATCCTGAGCCCGCAGTTCATGTACGGCTCGAAGGCCTACGTGAAG
CATCCGGCCGACATCCCGGACTACCTCAAGCTCTCGTTCCCCGAAGGCTTCAAGTGGGAGCGTGTCATGA
ACTTCGAGGACGGCGGTGTGGTCACGGTCACCCAGGACTCCTCGCTGCAAGATGGGGAATTCATCTACAA
GGTCAAGCTCCGGGGGACCAACTTCCCCTCGGACGGTCCGGTGATGCAGAAGAAGACCATGGGTTGGGAA
GCCAGCTCCGAGCGCATGTACCCGGAGGACGGTGCCCTGAAGGGGGAAATCAAGCAGCGGCTCAAGCTGA
AGGACGGTGGTCATTACGACGCCGAGGTGAAGACCACCTACAAGGCCAAAAAGCCGGTCCAACTGCCCGG
CGCCTACAACGTGAACATCAAACTGGATATCACCTCGCACAACGAGGACTACACCATCGTCGAGCAGTAC
GAGCGCGCCGAGGGTCGCCACAGCACCGGTGGCATGGATGAACTGTACAAAGAACAAAAACTCATCTCAG
AAGAGGATCTGTAAGCGGCCGCCTTAAGAAAGGAGGAAGGATTTTTCATGCACGCAACCCCTGAGGAGAG
TATTCGGATCATGTCCGGGCTCCGGCCGCCCGCCCGGCAGCTGATCACCCCCCTCAGCGAGGAATGGCGG
TCCCGGGTGGAGGCGGCCCGGAATGCCAACCCGGCGACGGAACTCGCGAAGACGCTGGAGGGCCAGCCGC
TGGTGCGCCGGGACTTCGAAGAAAAGCTCCTGCCCGCCACCGCCTGGCTGAACGACAACGTCATCATCGG
GGCCATCTTCTACATCGCGGACTACGTGAACACCAAGAAAGGGGCGCCGAACCAGGAGCCCAAGTGCACC
GCCTTCACGTCGTTCTTCTGGCCCCGGCTGCTCTCCCACGGGCCGGGCGGCTGCGGGCGCCTCCTGCGCC
GCGCGAACGTGCGGAAGGCCAACTTCCTGGATATCGACACCATCCTGATCCCGATCTGCGAAAGCTCGCA
CTGGACCCTGGCGGTGATCCGGCCCGGGCGGCGCACCGTCTCGCACCTCGACTCGATGGCCGCGGGGCGC
GGCTCCGAGCGGGTGAAGGCGAAGCTCCTCGAACTGGTCAAGTTCGTGCTGGAAGACCAGTTCGTGGAGG
CCGAATGGCAAGCGGTGGACTTCCAGGCGCCCCGCCAGACGAACGGCTGGGACTGCGGAGTCTTCACCAT
CACCAACGCGATCTGTCTGGCGCTGGGCGTGGACCCGGCCCAGGCGTACACCGAAGCCCAGCTGCCCCTA
CAGCGCCAGCGCATCGCGGCGGTCCTGCTCAACGGTGGCTTCAAGGGTGACTTCACCCTCGACGACCTGG
ACTACAAGGACCACGATGGTGATTATAAGGACCACGACATCGACTACAAAGACGACGACGATAAGTAAGC
GGCCGCCTTAAAAAAAAAAGCCCCGCGATTGCGGGGCTTTTTTTTTTTAATACGGTTATCCACAGAATCA
GGGGATAACGCAGGAAAGAACATGTGAGCAAAAGGCCAGCAAAAGGCCAGGAACCGTAAAAAGGCCGCGT
TGCTGGCGTTTTTCCATAGGCTCCGCCCCCCTGACGAGCATCACAAAAATCGACGCTCAAGTCAGAGGTG
GCGAAACCCGACAGGACTATAAAGATACCAGGCGTTTCCCCCTGGAAGCTCCCTCGTGCGCTCTCCTGTT
CCGACCCTGCCGCTTACCGGATACCTGTCCGCCTTTCTCCCCTCGGGAAGCGTGGCGCTTTCTCATAGCT
CACGCTGTAGGTATCTCAGTTCGGTGTAGGTCGTTCGCTCCAAGCTGGGCTGTGTGCACGAACCCCCCGT
TCAGCCCGACCGCTGCGCCTTATCCGGTAACTATCGTCTTGAGTCCAACCCGGTAAGACACGACTTATCG
CCACTGGCAGCAGCCACTGGTAACAGGATTAGCAGAGCGAGGTATGTAGGCGGTGCTACAGAGTTCTTGA
AGTGGTGGCCTAACTACGGCTACACTAGAAGGACAGTATTTGGTATCTGCGCTCTGCTGAAGCCAGTTAC
CTTCGGAAAAAGAGTTGGTAGCTCTTGATCCGGCAAACAAACCACCGCTGGTAGCGGTGGTTTTTTTGTT
TGCAAGCAGCAGATTACGCGCAGAAAAAAAGGATCTCAAGAAGATCCTTTGATCTTTTCTACGGGGTCTG
ACGCTCATGGAACAATAAACGAAAGGCTCAGTCGAAAGACTGGGCCTTTCGTTTATCTGTTGTTTGAAAG
CCGCTGATTAGCTAAGCAGAAGGCCATCCTGACGGATGGCCTTTTTCTAGAAAAAAAAAAAAGCGCCGCA
ACTGCGGCGCTTTTTTTTTTTTAATTAAAGAAATATTGGATCGTCGGCACCGTCACGGCCGTGGGAGGCG
GCACGATCCGCGACGTGATGATCGGCCGCATCCCCACGGTGCTGCGCAGTGAGCTCTACGCCATCCCGGC
GTTGATCTGTGCGTTCGCACGCACAGGCCCGGTGTGAGAAGGGTCTCTGACGAGCGGGAGAACCCACCCG
GGGTGGGCGAGTTTGTCCTGCGTGTGCTCGGTCGAGTAGGCTCTGGGAGTACCCGTGTGTACGACCAGCA
CGGCATACATCATTTCGACGCCGAGAGATTCGCCGCCCGAAATGAGCACGATCCGCATGGTACCATCAGG
AGGAATCACTTCGCAATGTCTAGATTAGATAAAAGTAAAGTGATTAACAGCGCATTAGAGCTGCTTAATG
AGGTCGGAATCGAAGGTTTAACAACCCGTAAACTCGCCCAGAAGCTTGGTGTAGAGCAGCCTACATTGTA
TTGGCATGTAAAAAATAAGCGGGCCCTGCTCGACGCCTTAGCCATTGAGATGTTAGATAGGCACCATACT
CACTTTTGCCCTTTAGAAGGGGAAAGCTGGCAAGATTTTTTACGTAATAACGCTAAAAGTTTTAGATGTG
CTTTACTAAGTCATCGCGATGGAGCAAAAGTACATTTAGGTACACGGCCTACAGAAAAACAGTATGAAAC
TCTCGAAAATCAATTAGCCTTTTTATGCCAACAAGGTTTTTCACTAGAGAACGCGTTATATGCACTCAGC
GCTGTGGGGCATTTTACCTTAGGTTGCGTATTGGAAGATCAAGAGCATCAAGTCGCTAAAGAAGAAAGGG
AAACACCTACTACTGATAGTATGCCGCCATTATTACGACAAGCTATCGAATTATTTGATCACCAAGGTGC
AGAGCCAGCCTTCTTATTCGGCCTTGAATTGATCATCTGCGGATTAGAAAAACAACTTAAATGTGAAAGT
GGGTCTTAATGACCATGGGCTAGCGCTTTAGCTAATTAATTTAAAATAAAAAAGGGGACCTCTAGGGTCC
CCAATTAAATAGTTAACACTAGTATTAAAAAAAAAAGCCCCGCGATTGCGGGGCTTTTTTTTTTCGACGG
CGAGGGTTCCGACCGCTGCAACTCCCGGTGCAACCTTGTCCCGGTCTATTCTCTTCACTGCACCAGCTCC
AATCTGGTGTGAATGCCCCTCGTCTGTTCGCGCAGGCGGGGGGCTCTATTCGTTTGTCAGCATCGAAAGT
AGCCAGATCAGGGATGCGTTGCAACCGCGTATGCCCAGGTCAGAAGAGTCGCACAAGAGTTGCAGACCCC
TGGAAAGAAAAATGGCCAGAGGGCGAAAACACCCTCTGACCAGCGGAGCGGGCGACGGGAATCGAACCCG
CGTAGCTAGTTTGGAAGAATGGGTGTCTGCCGACCACATATATGGGCCGGTCAAGATAGGTTTTTACCCC
CTCTCGGCTGCATCCTCTAAGTGGAAAGAAATTGCAGGTCGTAGAAGCGCGTTGAAGCCTGAGAGTTGCA
CAGGAGTTGCAACCCGGTAGCCTTGTTCACGACGAGAGGAGACCTAGTTGGCACGTCGCGGATGGGGATC
GCTGAAGACTCAGCGCAGCGGGAGGATCCAAGCCTCATACGTCAACCCGCAGGACGGTGTGAGGTACTAC
GCGCTGCAGACCTACGACAACAAGATGGACGCCGAAGCCTGGCTCGCGGGCGAGAAGCGGCTCATCGAGA
TGGAGACCTGGACCCCTCCACAGGACCGGGCGAAGAAGGCAGCCGCCAGCGCCATCACGCTGGAGGAGTA
CACCCGGAAGTGGCTCGTGGAGCGCGACCTCGCAGACGGCACCAGGGATCTGTACAGCGGGCACGCGGAG
CGCCGCATCTACCCGGTGCTAGGTGAAGTGGCGGTCACAGAGATGACGCCAGCTCTGGTGCGTGCGTGGT
GGGCCGGGATGGGTAGGAAGCACCCGACTGCCCGCCGGCATGCCTACAACGTCCTCCGGGCGGTGATGAA
CACAGCGGTCGAGGACAAGCTGATCGCAGAGAACCCGTGCCGGATCGAGCAGAAGGCAGCCGATGAGCGC
GACGTAGAGGCGCTGACGCCTGAGGAGCTGGACATCGTCGCCGCTGAGATCTTCGTGCACTACCGGATCG
CGGCATACATCCTGGCGTGGACGAGCCTCCGGTTCGGAGAGCTGATCGAGCTTCGCCGCAAGGACATCGT
GGACGACGGCATGACGATGAAGCTCCGGGTGCGCCGTGGCGCTTCCCGCGTGGGGAACAAGATCGTCGTT
GGCAACGCCAAGACCGTCCGGTCGAAGCGTCCTGTGACGGTTCCGCCTCACGTCGCGGAGATGATCCGAG
CGCACATGAAGGACCGTACGAAGATGAACAAGGGCCCCGAGGCATTCCTGGTGACCACGACGCAGGGCAA
CCGGCTGTCGAAGTCCGCGTTCACCAAGTCGCTGAAGCGTGGCTACGCCAAGATCGGTCGGCCGGAACTC
CGCATCCACGACCTCCGCGCTGTCGGCGCTACGTTCGCCGCTCAGGCAGGTGCGACGACCAAGGAGCTGA
TGGCCCGCCTCGGTCACACGACTCCTAGGATGGCGATGAAGTACCAGATGGCGTCTGAGGCCCGCGACGA
GGCTATCGCTGAGGCGATGTCCAAGCTGGCCAAGACCTCCTGAAACGCAAAAAGCCCCCCTCCCAAGGAC
ACTGAGTCCTAAAGAGGGGGGTTTCTTGTCAGTACGCGAAGAACCACGCCTGGCCGCGAGCGCCAGCACC
GCCGCTCTGTGCGGAGACCTGGGCACCAGCCCCGCCGCCGCCAGGAGCATTGCCGTTCCCGCCAGCTAGC
CACCTGACGTCGGGGGGGGGGGAAAGCCACGTTGTGTCTCAAAATCTCTGATGTTACATTGCACAAGATA
AAAATATATCATCATGAACAATAAAACTGTCTGCTTACATAAACAGTAATACAAGGGGTGTTATGAGCCA
TATTCAACGGGAAACGTCTTGCTCGAGGCCGCGATTAAATTCCAACATGGATGCTGATTTATATGGGTAT
AAATGGGCTCGCGATAATGTCGGGCAATCAGGTGCGACAATCTATCGCTTGTATGGGAAGCCCCATGCGC
CAGAGTTGTTTCTGAAACATGGCAAAGGTAGCGTTGCCAATGATGTTACAGATGAGATGGTCAGACTAAA
CTGGCTGACGGAATTTATGCCTCTTCCGACCATCAAGCATTTTATCCGTACTCCTGATGATGCATGGTTA
CTCACCACTGCGATCCCCGGGAAAACAGCATTCCAGGTATTAGAAGAATATCCTGATTCAGGTGAAAATA
TTGTTGATGCGCTGGCAGTGTTCCTGCGCCGGTTGCATTCGATTCCTGTTTGTAATTGTCCTTTTAACAG
CGATCGCGTATTTCGCCTCGCTCAGGCGCAATCACGAATGAATAACGGTTTGGTTGATGCGAGTGATTTT
GATGACGAGCGTAATGGCTGGCCTGTTGAACAAGTCTGGAAAGAAATGCATAATCTTTTGCCATTCTCAC
CGGATTCAGTCGTCACTCATGGTGATTTCTCACTTGATAACCTTATTTTTGACGAGGGGAAATTAATAGG
TTGTATTGATGTTGGACGAGTCGGAATCGCAGACCGATACCAGGATCTTGCCATCCTATGGAACTGCCTC
GGTGAGTTTTCTCCTTCATTACAGAAACGGCTTTTTCAAAAATATGGTATTGATAATCCTGATATGAATA
AATTGCAGTTTCATTTGATGCTCGATGAGTTTTTCTAATCAGAATTGGTTAATTGGTTGTAACACTGGCA
GAGCATTACGCTGACTTGACGGGACGGCGGCTTTGTTGAATAAATCGAACTTTTGCTGAGTTGAAGGATC
AGATCACGCATCTTCCCGACAACGCAGACCGTTC
